Addgene plasmid #248533: pLenti-gRNA9-1
Purpose: A CRISPR-based technology to study chromosome-specific aneuploidy by targeting human centromeres
Depositing lab: Teresa Davoli. Depositing organization: NYU Grossman School of Medicine. Publication: KaryoCreate: A CRISPR-based technology to study chromosome-specific aneuploidy by targeting human centromeres. Bosco N, Goldberg A, Zhao X, Mays JC, Cheng P, Johnson AF, Bianchi JJ, Toscani C, Di Tommaso E, Katsnelson L, Annuar D, Mei S, Faitelson RE, Pesselev IY, Mohamed KS, Mermerian A, Camacho-Hernandez EM, Gionco CA, Manikas J, Tseng YS, Sun Z, Fani S, Keegan S, Lippman SM, Fenyo D, Giunta S, Santaguida S, Davoli T. Cell. 2023 Apr 27;186(9):1985-2001.e19. doi: 10.1016/j.cell.2023.03.029. Epub 2023 Apr 18. PubMed 37075754.
Backbone
  Vector backbone: pLentiGuide-Puro-FE
  Vector type: Mammalian Expression, CRISPR
Growth in bacteria
  Bacterial resistance: Ampicillin, 100 μg/mL
  Growth temperature: 30°C
  Growth strain: NEB Stable
  Copy number: High Copy
Gene/Insert
  Gene/Insert name: gRNA9-1
  gRNA/shRNA sequence: CAGAAAGAGTGTCTCAAACC
  Species: H. sapiens (human)
  Promoter: U6
  Cloning method: Gibson Cloning
Terms and licenses: Academic/Nonprofit Terms; Industry Terms: Not Available to Industry
How to cite: pLenti-gRNA9-1 was a gift from Teresa Davoli (Addgene plasmid # 248533 ; http://n2t.net/addgene:248533 ; RRID:Addgene_248533)
