[The description below was written by a language model from this plasmid's Addgene catalogue record and pLannotate feature annotations shown in this document.]
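Description:
pLenti-gRNA9-1 is a lentiviral single-guide RNA expression plasmid built on the pLentiGuide-Puro-FE backbone, catalogued as a mammalian expression/CRISPR vector. It belongs to the KaryoCreate system, a CRISPR-based approach for studying chromosome-specific aneuploidy by directing a Cas9-derived protein to human centromeres. The insert name suggests a guide directed at chromosome 9 centromeric sequence, although the record does not state the target locus explicitly. In bacteria the 8.3 kb plasmid is maintained through a high-copy ColE1/pUC-type origin with ampicillin selection (AmpR). An f1 origin and remnants of a lac/lacZα cloning region are also present. The recommended recombination-deficient host strain reflects the repeated LTR sequences typical of lentiviral vectors.

The viral portion has a self-inactivating lentiviral layout. An RSV promoter fused to a truncated HIV-1 5' LTR drives genomic RNA production in packaging cells. It is followed by the Ψ packaging signal with a gag fragment, the RRE for Rev-dependent nuclear export, a cPPT/CTS, a WPRE to enhance transcript expression, and a ΔU3 3' LTR, with an SV40 poly(A) signal and SV40 origin beyond it. Two cassettes sit between the LTRs. A human U6 RNA polymerase III promoter transcribes the 20-nt human-targeting spacer joined to a Streptococcus pyogenes scaffold, which is annotated only as a tracrRNA fragment, as might be expected if the "FE" backbone carries a modified scaffold. An EF-1α promoter with its intron A drives puromycin N-acetyltransferase, allowing selection of transduced cells. No Cas9 or dCas9 coding sequence is annotated, so the nuclease or centromere-targeting fusion protein must be supplied separately.
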