Features (pLannotate 1.2.2; 29 found; start..end, strand, type, name):
    153..278     -  misc_feature   HIV-1 Ψ: packaging signal of human immunodeficiency virus type 1
    325..505     -  LTR            5' LTR (truncated): truncated 5' long terminal repeat (LTR) from HIV-1
    506..732     -  promoter       RSV promoter: Rous sarcoma virus enhancer/promoter
    760..778     -  promoter       T3 promoter: promoter for bacteriophage T3 RNA polymerase
    823..839     -  protein_bind   lac operator: The lac repressor binds to the lac operator to inhibit transcription in E. coli. This inhibition can be relieved by adding lactose or isopropyl-β-D-thiogalactopyranoside (IPTG). lac repressor encoded by lacI
    847..877     -  promoter       lac promoter: promoter for the E. coli lac operon
    892..913     -  protein_bind   CAP binding site: CAP binding activates transcription in the presence of cAMP. E. coli catabolite activator protein
    926..1018    -  CDS            lacI (fragment): lac repressor; lacI; The lac repressor binds to the lac operator to inhibit transcription in E. coli. This inhibition can be relieved by adding lactose or isopropyl-β-D-thiogalactopyranoside (IPTG).
   1201..1789    -  rep_origin     ori: high-copy-number ColE1/pMB1/pBR322/pUC origin of replication
   1960..2820    -  CDS            AmpR: β-lactamase; bla; confers resistance to ampicillin, carbenicillin, and related antibiotics
   2821..2925    -  promoter       AmpR promoter: bla
   2978..3406    -  rep_origin     f1 ori (sequence partly withheld): f1 bacteriophage origin of replication; arrow indicates direction of (+) strand synthesis
   3411..3566    -  CDS            lacZα (fragment): LacZα fragment of β-galactosidase; lacZ fragment
   3574..3592    +  promoter       T7 promoter: promoter for bacteriophage T7 RNA polymerase
   3613..3748    -  rep_origin     SV40 ori: SV40 origin of replication
   3788..3909    -  polyA_signal   SV40 poly(A) signal: SV40 polyadenylation signal
   3987..4220    -  LTR            3' LTR (ΔU3): self-inactivating 3' long terminal repeat (LTR) from HIV-1
   4222..4241    -  misc_feature   cPPT/CTS (fragment): central polypurine tract and central termination sequence of HIV-1
   4292..4880    -  misc_feature   WPRE: woodchuck hepatitis virus posttranscriptional regulatory element
   4896..5495    -  CDS            PuroR (fragment): puromycin N-acetyltransferase; pac from Streptomyces; confers resistance to puromycin
   5517..6455    -  intron         EF-1α intron A: intron upstream of the start codon of human EF-1α
   6456..6667    -  promoter       EF-1α core promoter: core promoter for human elongation factor EF-1α
   6693..6759    -  CDS            small t antigen (fragment): SV40 (simian virus 40) small t antigen
   6825..6942    -  misc_feature   cPPT/CTS: central polypurine tract and central termination sequence of HIV-1
   6998..7065    -  misc_RNA       tracrRNA (fragment): trans-activating CRISPR RNA for the Streptococcus pyogenes CRISPR/Cas9 system
   7113..7353    -  promoter       U6 promoter: RNA polymerase III promoter for human U6 snRNA
   7357..7383    -  CDS            Rev (fragment): human immunodeficiency virus 1 (HIV-1) Rev protein; rev; enhances nuclear export of unspliced and incompletely spliced viral mRNAs
   7760..7993    -  misc_feature   RRE: The Rev response element (RRE) of HIV-1 allows for Rev-dependent mRNA export from the nucleus to the cytoplasm.
   8139..169     -  CDS            HIV-1 gag (fragment) (across the origin): gag protein from human immunodeficiency virus 1; gag
>Addgene plasmid #248533 | pLenti-gRNA9-1 | addgene full sequence | sequence record 493011 | Addgene NGS Result
CCTTCTGATGTTTCTAACAGGCCAGGATTAACTGCGAATCGTTCTAGCTCCCTGCTTGCCCATACTATAT
GTTTTAATTTATATTTTTTCTTTCCCCCTGGCCTTAACCGAATTTTTTCCCATCGCGATCTAATTCTCCC
CCGCTTAATACTGACGCTCTCGCACCCATCTCTCTCCTTCTAGCCTCCGCTAGTCAAAATTTTTGGCGTA
CTCACCAGTCGCCGCCCCTCGCCTCTTGCCGTGCGCGCTTCAGCAAGCCGAGTCCTGCGTCGAGAGAGCT
CCTCTGGTTTCCCTTTCGCTTTCAAGTCCCTGTTCGGGCGCCACTGCTAGAGATTTTCCACACTGACTAA
AAGGGTCTGAGGGATCTCTAGTTACCAGAGTCACACAACAGACGGGCACACACTACTTGAAGCACTCAAG
GCAAGCTTTATTGAGGCTTAAGCAGTGGGTTCCCTAGTTAGCCAGAGAGCTCCCAGGCTCAGATCTGGTC
TAACCAGAGAGACCCGTTTATGTATCGAGCTAGGCACTTAAATACAATATCTCTGCAATGCGGCAATTCA
GTGGTTCGTCCAATCCATGTCAGACCCGTCTGTTGCCTTCCTAATAAGGCACGATCGTACCACCTTACTT
CCACCAATCGGCATGCACGGTGCTTTTTCTCTCCTTGTAAGGCATGTTGCTAACTCATCGTTACCATGTT
GCAAGACTACAAGAGTATTGCATAAGACTACATTAAGCTTGCAGCTCCAGCTTTTGTTCCCTTTAGTGAG
GGTTAATTGCGCGCTTGGCGTAATCATGGTCATAGCTGTTTCCTGTGTGAAATTGTTATCCGCTCACAAT
TCCACACAACATACGAGCCGGAAGCATAAAGTGTAAAGCCTGGGGTGCCTAATGAGTGAGCTAACTCACA
TTAATTGCGTTGCGCTCACTGCCCGCTTTCCAGTCGGGAAACCTGTCGTGCCAGCTGCATTAATGAATCG
GCCAACGCGCGGGGAGAGGCGGTTTGCGTATTGGGCGCTCTTCCGCTTCCTCGCTCACTGACTCGCTGCG
CTCGGTCGTTCGGCTGCGGCGAGCGGTATCAGCTCACTCAAAGGCGGTAATACGGTTATCCACAGAATCA
GGGGATAACGCAGGAAAGAACATGTGAGCAAAAGGCCAGCAAAAGGCCAGGAACCGTAAAAAGGCCGCGT
TGCTGGCGTTTTTCCATAGGCTCCGCCCCCCTGACGAGCATCACAAAAATCGACGCTCAAGTCAGAGGTG
GCGAAACCCGACAGGACTATAAAGATACCAGGCGTTTCCCCCTGGAAGCTCCCTCGTGCGCTCTCCTGTT
CCGACCCTGCCGCTTACCGGATACCTGTCCGCCTTTCTCCCTTCGGGAAGCGTGGCGCTTTCTCATAGCT
CACGCTGTAGGTATCTCAGTTCGGTGTAGGTCGTTCGCTCCAAGCTGGGCTGTGTGCACGAACCCCCCGT
TCAGCCCGACCGCTGCGCCTTATCCGGTAACTATCGTCTTGAGTCCAACCCGGTAAGACACGACTTATCG
CCACTGGCAGCAGCCACTGGTAACAGGATTAGCAGAGCGAGGTATGTAGGCGGTGCTACAGAGTTCTTGA
AGTGGTGGCCTAACTACGGCTACACTAGAAGAACAGTATTTGGTATCTGCGCTCTGCTGAAGCCAGTTAC
CTTCGGAAAAAGAGTTGGTAGCTCTTGATCCGGCAAACAAACCACCGCTGGTAGCGGTGGTTTTTTTGTT
TGCAAGCAGCAGATTACGCGCAGAAAAAAAGGATCTCAAGAAGATCCTTTGATCTTTTCTACGGGGTCTG
ACGCTCAGTGGAACGAAAACTCACGTTAAGGGATTTTGGTCATGAGATTATCAAAAAGGATCTTCACCTA
GATCCTTTTAAATTAAAAATGAAGTTTTAAATCAATCTAAAGTATATATGAGTAAACTTGGTCTGACAGT
TACCAATGCTTAATCAGTGAGGCACCTATCTCAGCGATCTGTCTATTTCGTTCATCCATAGTTGCCTGAC
TCCCCGTCGTGTAGATAACTACGATACGGGAGGGCTTACCATCTGGCCCCAGTGCTGCAATGATACCGCG
AGACCCACGCTCACCGGCTCCAGATTTATCAGCAATAAACCAGCCAGCCGGAAGGGCCGAGCGCAGAAGT
GGTCCTGCAACTTTATCCGCCTCCATCCAGTCTATTAATTGTTGCCGGGAAGCTAGAGTAAGTAGTTCGC
CAGTTAATAGTTTGCGCAACGTTGTTGCCATTGCTACAGGCATCGTGGTGTCACGCTCGTCGTTTGGTAT
GGCTTCATTCAGCTCCGGTTCCCAACGATCAAGGCGAGTTACATGATCCCCCATGTTGTGCAAAAAAGCG
GTTAGCTCCTTCGGTCCTCCGATCGTTGTCAGAAGTAAGTTGGCCGCAGTGTTATCACTCATGGTTATGG
CAGCACTGCATAATTCTCTTACTGTCATGCCATCCGTAAGATGCTTTTCTGTGACTGGTGAGTACTCAAC
CAAGTCATTCTGAGAATAGTGTATGCGGCGACCGAGTTGCTCTTGCCCGGCGTCAATACGGGATAATACC
GCGCCACATAGCAGAACTTTAAAAGTGCTCATCATTGGAAAACGTTCTTCGGGGCGAAAACTCTCAAGGA
TCTTACCGCTGTTGAGATCCAGTTCGATGTAACCCACTCGTGCACCCAACTGATCTTCAGCATCTTTTAC
TTTCACCAGCGTTTCTGGGTGAGCAAAAACAGGAAGGCAAAATGCCGCAAAAAAGGGAATAAGGGCGACA
CGGAAATGTTGAATACTCATACTCTTCCTTTTTCAATATTATTGAAGCATTTATCAGGGTTATTGTCTCA
TGAGCGGATACATATTTGAATGTATTTAGAAAAATAAACAAATAGGGGTTCCGCGCACATTTCCCCGAAA
AGTGCCACCTAAATTGTAAGCGTTAATATTTTGTTAAAATTCGCGTTAAATTTTTGTTAAATCAGCTCAT
TTTTTAACCAATAGGCCGAAATCGGCAAAATCCCTTATAAATCAAAAGAATAGACCGAGATAGGGT
[37 nt withheld, positions 3077-3113]
AAAGAACGTGGACTCCAACGTCAAAGG
[49 nt withheld, positions 3141-3189]
T
[91 nt withheld, positions 3191-3281]
G
[124 nt withheld, positions 3283-3406]
CCCATTCGCCATTCAGGCTGCGCAACTGTTGGGAAGGGCGATCGGTGCGGGCCTCTTCGCTATTACGCCA
GCTGGCGAAAGGGGGATGTGCTGCAAGGCGATTAAGTTGGGTAACGCCAGGGTTTTCCCAGTCACGACGT
TGTAAAACGACGGCCAGTGAGCGCGCGTAATACGACTCACTATAGGGCGAATTGGGTACGTCCCTAGGCC
TCCAAAAAAGCCTCCTCACTACTTCTGGAATAGCTCAGAGGCCGAGGCGGCCTCGGCCTCTGCATAAATA
AAAAAAATTAGTCAGCCATGGGGCGGAGAATGGGCGGAACTGGGCGGAGTTAGGGGCGGGATGGGCGGAG
TTAGGGGCGGGATAGCTAGAGCCAGACATGATAAGATACATTGATGAGTTTGGACAAACCACAACTAGAA
TGCAGTGAAAAAAATGCTTTATTTGTGAAATTTGTGATGCTATTGCTTTATTTGTAACCATTATAAGCTG
CAATAAACAAGTTCCTCTCACTCTCTGATATTCATTTCTTTGCAAGTTATAAATACTGAATAATAAGATG
ACATGAACTACTATACGTACTGCTAGAGATTTTCCACACTGACTAAAAGGGTCTGAGGGATCTCTAGTTA
CCAGAGTCACACAACAGACGGGCACACACTACTTGAAGCACTCAAGGCAAGCTTTATTGAGGCTTAAGCA
GTGGGTTCCCTAGTTAGCCAGAGAGCTCCCAGGCTCAGATCTGGTCTAACCAGAGAGACCCAGTACAAGC
AAAAAGCAGATCTTGTCTTCGTTGGGAGTGAATTAGCCCTTCCAGTCCCCCCTTTTCTTTTAAAAAGTGG
CTAAGATCTACAGCTGCCTTGTAAGTCATTGGTCTTAAAGTCGACGCGGGGAGGCGGCCCAAAGGGAGAT
CCGACTCGTCTGAGGGCGAAGGCGAAGACGCGGAAGAGGCCGCAGAGCCGGCAGCAGGCCGCGGGAAGGA
AGGTCCGCTGGATTGAGGGCCGAAGGGACGTAGCAGAAGGACGTCCCGCGCAGAATCCAGGTGGCAACAC
AGGCGAGCAGCCAAGGAAAGGACGATGATTTCCCCGACAACACCACGGAATTGTCAGTGCCCAACAGCCG
AGCCCCTGTCCAGCAGCGGGCAAGGCAGGCGGCGATGAGTTCCGCCGTGGCAATAGGGAGGGGGAAAGCG
AAAGTCCCGGAAAGGAGCTGACAGGTGGTGGCAATGCCCCAACCAGTGGGGGTTGCGTCAGCAAACACAG
TGCACACCACGCCACGTTGCCTGACAACGGGCCACAACTCCTCATAAAGAGACAGCAACCAGGATTTATA
CAAGGAGGAGAAAATGAAAGCCATACGGGAAGCAATAGCATGATACAAAGGCATTAAAGCAGCGTATCCA
CATAGCGTAAAAGGAGCAACATAGTTAAGAATACCAGTCAATCTTTCACAAATTTTGTAATCCAGAGGTT
GATTGTCGACTTAACGCGTTCAGGCACCGGGCTTGCGGGTCATGCACCAGGTGCGCGGTCCTTCGGGCAC
CTCGACGTCGGCGGTGACGGTGAAGCCGAGCCGCTCGTAGAAGGGGAGGTTGCGGGGCGCGGAGGTCTCC
AGGAAGGCGGGCACCCCGGCGCGCTCGGCCGCCTCCACTCCGGGGAGCACGACGGCGCTGCCCAGACCCT
TGCCCTGGTGGTCGGGCGAGACTCCGACGGTGGCCAGGAACCACGCGGGCTCCTTGGGCCGGTGCGGCGC
CAGGAGGCCTTCCATCTGTTGCTGCGCGGCCAGCCGGGAACCGCTCAACTCGGCCATGCGCGGGCCGATC
TCGGCGAACACCGCCCCCGCTTCGACGCTCTCCGGCGTGGTCCAGACCGCCACGGCGGCGCCGTCGTCCG
CGACCCACACCTTGCCGATGTCGAGCCCGACGCGCGTGAGGAAGAGTTCTTGCAGCTCGGTGACCCGCTC
GATGTGGCGGTCCGGATCGACGGTGTGGCGCGTGGCGGGGTAGTCGGCGAACGCGGCGGCGAGGGTGCGT
ACGGCCCTGGGGACGTCGTCGCGGGTGGCGAGGCGCACCGTGGGCTTGTACTCGGTCATGGTGGCCGTAC
GTCACGACACCTGAAATGGAAGAAAAAAACTTTGAACCACTGTCTGAGGCTTGAGAATGAACCAAGATCC
AAACTCAAAAAGGGCAAATTCCAAGGAGAATTACATCAAGTGCCAAGCTGGCCTAACTTCAGTCTCCACC
CACTCAGTGTGGGGAAACTCCATCGCATAAAACCCCTCCCCCCAACCTAAAGACGACGTACTCCAAAAGC
TCGAGAACTAATCGAGGTGCCTGGACGGCGCCCGGTACTCCGTGGAGTCACATGAAGCGACGGCTGAGGA
CGGAAAGGCCCTTTTCCTTTGTGTGGGTGACTCACCCGCCCGCTCTCCCGAGCGCCGCGTCCTCCATTTT
GAGCTCCCTGCAGCAGGGCCGGGAAGCGGCCATCTTTCCGCTCACGCAACTGGTGCCGACCGGGCCAGCC
TTGCCGCCCAGGGCGGGGCGATACACGGCGGCGCGAGGCCAGGCACCAGAGCAGGCCGGCCAGCTTGAGA
CTACCCCCGTCCGATTCTCGGTGGCCGCGCTCGCAGGCCCCGCCTCGCCGAACATGTGCGCTGGGACGCA
CGGGCCCCGTCGCCGCCCGCGGCCCCAAAAACCGAAATACCAGTGTGCAGATCTTGGCCCGCATTTACAA
GACTATCTTGCCAGAAAAAAAGCGTCGCAGCAGGTCATCAAAAATTTTAAATGGCTAGAGACTTATCGAA
AGCAGCGAGACAGGCGCGAAGGTGCCACCAGATTCGCACGCGGCGGCCCCAGCGCCCAGGCCAGGCCTCA
ACTCAAGCACGAGGCGAAGGGGCTCCTTAAGCGCAAGGCCTCGAACTCTCCCACCCACTTCCAACCCGAA
GCTCGGGATCAAGAATCACGTACTGCAGCCAGGTGGAAGTAATTCAAGGCACGCAAGGGCCATAACCCGT
AAAGAGGCCAGGCCCGCGGGAACCACACACGGCACTTACCTGTGTTCTGGCGGCAAACCCGTTGCGAAAA
AGAACGTTCACGGCGACTACTGCACTTATATACGGTTCTCCCCCACCCTCGGGAAAAAGGCGGAGCCAGT
ACACGACATCACTTTCCCAGTTTACCCCGCGCCACCTTCTCTAGGCACCGGATCAATTGCCGACCCCTCC
CCCCAACTTCTCGGGGACTGTGGGCGATGTGCGCTCTGCCCACTGACGGGCACCGGAGCCAATTCCCACT
CCTTTCAAGACCTAGAAGGTCCATTAGCTGCAAAGATTCCTCTCTGTTTAAAACTTTATCCATCTTTGCA
CCCGGGCCCCCTCGAGCCGGCGCCAAAGTGGATCTCTGCTGTCCCTGTAATAAACCCGAAAATTTTGAAT
TTTTGTAATTTGTTTTTGTAATTCTTTAGTTTGTATGTCTGTTGCTATTATGTCTACTATTCTTTCCCCT
GCACTGTACCCCCCAATCCCCCCTTTTCTTTTAAAATTGTGGATGAATACTGCCATTTGTCTCAAGATCT
AGTTACGCCAAGCTTAAAAAAGCACCGACTCGGTGCCACTTTTTCAAGTTGATAACGGACTAGCCTTATT
TAAACTTGCTATGCTGTTTCCAGCATAGCTCTTAAACGGTTTGAGACACTCTTTCTGCGGTGTTTCGTCC
TTTCCACAAGATATATAAAGCCAAGAAATCGAAATACTTTCAAGTTACGGTAAGCATATGATAGTCCATT
TTAAAACATAATTTTAAAACTGCAAACTACCCAAGAAATTATTACTTTCTACGTCACGTATTTTGTACTA
ATATCTTTGTGTTTACAGTCAAATTAATTCTAATTATCTCTCTAACAGCCTTGTATCGTATATGCAAATA
TGAAGGAATCATGGGAAATAGGCCCTCTCTGGGTCCCCTCGGGGTTGGGAGGTGGGTCTGAAACGATAAT
GGTGAATATCCCTGCCTAACTCTATTCACTATAGAAAGTACAGCAAAAACTATTCTTAAACCTACCAAGC
CTCCTACTATCATTATGAATAATTTTATATACCACAGCCAATTTGTTATGTTAAACCAATTCCACAAACT
TGCCCATTTATCTAATTCCAATAATTCTTGTTCATTCTTTTCTTGCTGGTTTTGCGATTCTTCAATTAAG
GAGTGTATTAAGCTTGTGTAATTGTTAATTTCTCTGTCCCACTCCATCCAGGTCGTGTGATTCCAAATCT
GTTCCAGAGATTTATTACTCCAACTAGCATTCCAAGGCACAGCAGTGGTGCAAATGAGTTTTCCAGAGCA
ACCCCAAATCCCCAGGAGCTGTTGATCCTTTAGGTATCTTTCCACAGCCAGGATTCTTGCCTGGAGCTGC
TTGATGCCCCAGACTGTGAGTTGCAACAGATGCTGTTGCGCCTCAATAGCCCTCAGCAAATTGTTCTGCT
GCTGCACTATACCAGACAATAATTGTCTGGCCTGTACCGTCAGCGTCATTGACGCTGCGCCCATAGTGCT
TCCTGCTGCTCCCAAGAACCCAAGGAACAAAGCTCCTATTCCCACTGCTCTTTTTTCTCTCTGCACCACT
CTTCTCTTTGCCTTGGTGGGTGCTACTCCTAATGGTTCAATTTTTACTACTTTATATTTATATAATTCAC
TTCTCCAATTGTCCCTCATATCTCCTCCTCCAGGTCTGAAGATCAGCGGCCGCTTGCTGTGCGGTGGTCT
TACTTTTGTTTTGCTCTTCCTCTATCTTGTCTAAAGCTTCCTTGGTGTCTTTTATCTCTATCCTTTGATG
CACACAATAGAGGGTTGCTACTGTATTATATAATGATCTAAGTTCTTCTGATCCTGTCTGAAGGGATGGT
TGTAGCTGTCCCAGTATTTGTCTACAG
